>Addgene plasmid #82813 | pDONR223_BRAF_p.H574N | addgene full sequence | sequence record 161984 | Addgene NGS result
CTTTCCTGCGTTATCCCCTGATTCTGTGGATAACCGTATTACCGCCTTTGAGTGAGCTGATACCGCTCGC
CGCAGCCGAACGACCGAGCGCAGCGAGTCAGTGAGCGAGGAAGCGGAAGAGCGCCCAATACGCAAACCGC
CTCTCCCCGCGCGTTGGCCGATTCATTAATGCAGCTGGCACGACAGGTTTCCCGACTGGAAAGCGGGCAG
TGAGCGCAACGCAATTAATACGCGTACCGCTAGCCAGGAAGAGTTTGTAGAAACGCAAAAAGGCCATCCG
TCAGGATGGCCTTCTGCTTAGTTTGATGCCTGGCAGTTTATGGCGGGCGTCCTGCCCGCCACCCTCCGGG
CCGTTGCTTCACAACGTTCAAATCCGCTCCCGGCGGATTTGTCCTACTCAGGAGAGCGTTCACCGACAAA
CAACAGATAAAACGAAAGGCCCAGTCTTCCGACTGAGCCTTTCGTTTTATTTGATGCCTGGCAGTTCCCT
ACTCTCGCGTTAACGCTAGCATGGATGTTTTCCCAGTCACGACGTTGTAAAACGACGGCCAGTCTTAAGC
TCGGGCCCCAAATAATGATTTTATTTTGACTGATAGTGACCTGTTCGTTGCAACAAATTGATGAGCAATG
CTTTTTTATAATGCCAACTTTGTACAAAAAAGTTGGCACCATGGCGGCGCTGAGCGGTGGCGGTGGTGGC
GGCGCGGAGCCGGGCCAGGCTCTGTTCAACGGGGACATGGAGCCCGAGGCCGGCGCCGGCGCCGGCGCCG
CGGCCTCTTCGGCTGCGGACCCTGCCATTCCGGAGGAGGTGTGGAATATCAAACAAATGATTAAGTTGAC
ACAGGAACATATAGAGGCCCTATTGGACAAATTTGGTGGGGAGCATAATCCACCATCAATATATCTGGAG
GCCTATGAAGAATACACCAGCAAGCTAGATGCACTCCAACAAAGAGAACAACAGTTATTGGAATCTCTGG
GGAACGGAACTGATTTTTCTGTTTCTAGCTCTGCATCAATGGATACCGTTACATCTTCTTCCTCTTCTAG
CCTTTCAGTGCTACCTTCATCTCTTTCAGTTTTTCAAAATCCCACAGATGTGGCACGGAGCAACCCCAAG
TCACCACAAAAACCTATCGTTAGAGTCTTCCTGCCCAACAAACAGAGGACAGTGGTACCTGCAAGGTGTG
GAGTTACAGTCCGAGACAGTCTAAAGAAAGCACTGATGATGAGAGGTCTAATCCCAGAGTGCTGTGCTGT
TTACAGAATTCAGGATGGAGAGAAGAAACCAATTGGTTGGGACACTGATATTTCCTGGCTTACTGGAGAA
GAATTGCATGTGGAAGTGTTGGAGAATGTTCCACTTACAACACACAACTTTGTACGAAAAACGTTTTTCA
CCTTAGCATTTTGTGACTTTTGTCGAAAGCTGCTTTTCCAGGGTTTCCGCTGTCAAACATGTGGTTATAA
ATTTCACCAGCGTTGTAGTACAGAAGTTCCACTGATGTGTGTTAATTATGACCAACTTGATTTGCTGTTT
GTCTCCAAGTTCTTTGAACACCACCCAATACCACAGGAAGAGGCGTCCTTAGCAGAGACTGCCCTAACAT
CTGGATCATCCCCTTCCGCACCCGCCTCGGACTCTATTGGGCCCCAAATTCTCACCAGTCCGTCTCCTTC
AAAATCCATTCCAATTCCACAGCCCTTCCGACCAGCAGATGAAGATCATCGAAATCAATTTGGGCAACGA
GACCGATCCTCATCAGCTCCCAATGTGCATATAAACACAATAGAACCTGTCAATATTGATGACTTGATTA
GAGACCAAGGATTTCGTGGTGATGGAGGATCAACCACAGGTTTGTCTGCTACCCCCCCTGCCTCATTACC
TGGCTCACTAACTAACGTGAAAGCCTTACAGAAATCTCCAGGACCTCAGCGAGAAAGGAAGTCATCTTCA
TCCTCAGAAGACAGGAATCGAATGAAAACACTTGGTAGACGGGACTCGAGTGATGATTGGGAGATTCCTG
ATGGGCAGATTACAGTGGGACAAAGAATTGGATCTGGATCATTTGGAACAGTCTACAAGGGAAAGTGGCA
TGGTGATGTGGCAGTGAAAATGTTGAATGTGACAGCACCTACACCTCAGCAGTTACAAGCCTTCAAAAAT
GAAGTAGGAGTACTCAGGAAAACACGACATGTGAATATCCTACTCTTCATGGGCTATTCCACAAAGCCAC
AACTGGCTATTGTTACCCAGTGGTGTGAGGGCTCCAGCTTGTATCACCATCTCCATATCATTGAGACCAA
ATTTGAGATGATCAAACTTATAGATATTGCACGACAGACTGCACAGGGCATGGATTACTTACACGCCAAG
TCAATCATCAACAGAGACCTCAAGAGTAATAATATATTTCTTCATGAAGACCTCACAGTAAAAATAGGTG
ATTTTGGTCTAGCTACAGTGAAATCTCGATGGAGTGGGTCCCATCAGTTTGAACAGTTGTCTGGATCCAT
TTTGTGGATGGCACCAGAAGTCATCAGAATGCAAGATAAAAATCCATACAGCTTTCAGTCAGATGTATAT
GCATTTGGAATTGTTCTGTATGAATTGATGACTGGACAGTTACCTTATTCAAACATCAACAACAGGGACC
AGATAATTTTTATGGTGGGACGAGGATACCTGTCTCCAGATCTCAGTAAGGTACGGAGTAACTGTCCAAA
AGCCATGAAGAGATTAATGGCAGAGTGCCTCAAAAAGAAAAGAGATGAGAGACCACTCTTTCCCCAAATT
CTCGCCTCTATTGAGCTGCTGGCCCGCTCATTGCCAAAAATTCACCGCAGTGCATCAGAACCCTCCTTGA
ATCGGGCTGGTTTCCAAACAGAGGATTTTAGTCTATATGCTTGTGCTTCTCCAAAAACACCCATCCAGGC
AGGGGGATATGGTGCGTTTCCTGTCCACTGATTGCCAACTTTCTTGTACAAAGTTGGCATTATAAGAAAG
CATTGCTTATCAATTTGTTGCAACGAACAGGTCACTATCAGTCAAAATAAAATCATTATTTGCCATCCAG
CTGATATCCCCTATAGTGAGTCGTATTACATGGTCATAGCTGTTTCCTGGCAGCTCTGGCCCGTGTCTCA
AAATCTCTGATGTTACATTGCACAAGATAAAAATATATCATCATGCCTCCTCTAGACCAGCCAGGACAGA
AATGCCTCGACTTCGCTGCTACCCAAGGTTGCCGGGTGACGCACACCGTGGAAACGGATGAAGGCACGAA
CCCAGTGGACATAAGCCTGTTCGGTTCGTAAGCTGTAATGCAAGTAGCGTATGCGCTCACGCAACTGGTC
CAGAACCTTGACCGAACGCAGCGGTGGTAACGGCGCAGTGGCGGTTTTCATGGCTTGTTATGACTGTTTT
TTTGGGGTACAGTCTATGCCTCGGGCATCCAAGCAGCAAGCGCGTTACGCCGTGGGTCGATGTTTGATGT
TATGGAGCAGCAACGATGTTACGCAGCAGGGCAGTCGCCCTAAAACAAAGTTAAACATTATGAGGGAAGC
GGTGATCGCCGAAGTATCGACTCAACTATCAGAGGTAGTTGGCGTCATCGAGCGCCATCTCGAACCGACG
TTGCTGGCCGTACATTTGTACGGCTCCGCAGTGGATGGCGGCCTGAAGCCACACAGTGATATTGATTTGC
TGGTTACGGTGACCGTAAGGCTTGATGAAACAACGCGGCGAGCTTTGATCAACGACCTTTTGGAAACTTC
GGCTTCCCCTGGAGAGAGCGAGATTCTCCGCGCTGTAGAAGTCACCATTGTTGTGCACGACGACATCATT
CCGTGGCGTTATCCAGCTAAGCGCGAACTGCAATTTGGAGAATGGCAGCGCAATGACATTCTTGCAGGTA
TCTTCGAGCCAGCCACGATCGACATTGATCTGGCTATCTTGCTGACAAAAGCAAGAGAACATAGCGTTGC
CTTGGTAGGTCCAGCGGCGGAGGAACTCTTTGATCCGGTTCCTGAACAGGATCTATTTGAGGCGCTAAAT
GAAACCTTAACGCTATGGAACTCGCCGCCCGACTGGGCTGGCGATGAGCGAAATGTAGTGCTTACGTTGT
CCCGCATTTGGTACAGCGCAGTAACCGGCAAAATCGCGCCGAAGGATGTCGCTGCCGACTGGGCAATGGA
GCGCCTGCCGGCCCAGTATCAGCCCGTCATACTTGAAGCTAGACAGGCTTATCTTGGACAAGAAGAAGAT
CGCTTGGCCTCGCGCGCAGATCAGTTGGAAGAATTTGTCCACTACGTGAAAGGCGAGATCACCAAGGTAG
TCGGCAAATAACCCTCGAGCCACCCATGACCAAAATCCCTTAACGTGAGTTACGCGTCGTTCCACTGAGC
GTCAGACCCCGTAGAAAAGATCAAAGGATCTTCTTGAGATCCTTTTTTTCTGCGCGTAATCTGCTGCTTG
CAAACAAAAAAACCACCGCTACCAGCGGTGGTTTGTTTGCCGGATCAAGAGCTACCAACTCTTTTTCCGA
AGGTAACTGGCTTCAGCAGAGCGCAGATACCAAATACTGTTCTTCTAGTGTAGCCGTAGTTAGGCCACCA
CTTCAAGAACTCTGTAGCACCGCCTACATACCTCGCTCTGCTAATCCTGTTACCAGTGGCTGCTGCCAGT
GGCGATAAGTCGTGTCTTACCGGGTTGGACTCAAGACGATAGTTACCGGATAAGGCGCAGCGGTCGGGCT
GAACGGGGGGTTCGTGCACACAGCCCAGCTTGGAGCGAACGACCTACACCGAACTGAGATACCTACAGCG
TGAGCTATGAGAAAGCGCCACGCTTCCCGAAGGGAGAAAGGCGGACAGGTATCCGGTAAGCGGCAGGGTC
GGAACAGGAGAGCGCACGAGGGAGCTTCCAGGGGGAAACGCCTGGTATCTTTATAGTCCTGTCGGGTTTC
GCCACCTCTGACTTGAGCGTCGATTTTTGTGATGCTCGTCAGGGGGGCGGAGCCTATGGAAAAACGCCAG
CAACGCGGCCTTTTTACGGTTCCTGGCCTTTTGCTGGCCTTTTGCTCACATGTT
Features (pLannotate 1.2.2; 12 found; start..end, strand, type, name):
    121..213     +  CDS            lacI (fragment): lac repressor; lacI; The lac repressor binds to the lac operator to inhibit transcription in E. coli. This inhibition can be relieved by adding lactose or isopropyl-β-D-thiogalactopyranoside (IPTG).
    268..295     -  terminator     rrnB T2 terminator: transcription terminator T2 from the E. coli rrnB gene
    427..470     +  terminator     rrnB T1 terminator: Escherichia coli rrnB; transcription terminator T1 from the E. coli rrnB gene
    517..553     -  CDS            lacZα (fragment): LacZα fragment of β-galactosidase; lacZ fragment
    570..665     +  protein_bind   attL3: mutant version of attL; recombination site for the Gateway® LR reaction LR Clonase™
    671..2968    +  CDS            BRAF: BRAF_HUMAN - Also known as BRAF1, RAFB1. Experimental evidence at protein level: Swiss-Prot protein existence level 1. Protein kinase involved in the transduction of mitogenic signals from the cell membrane to the nucleus (Probable). Phosphorylates MAP2K1, and thereby activates the MAP kinase signal transduction pathway (PubMed:21441910, PubMed:29433126). May play a role in the postsynaptic responses of hippocampal neurons (PubMed:1508179). From Homo sapiens (Human).
   2976..3071    -  protein_bind   attL3: mutant version of attL; recombination site for the Gateway® LR reaction LR Clonase™
   3090..3108    -  promoter       T7 promoter: promoter for bacteriophage T7 RNA polymerase
   3298..3321    +  promoter       Pc promoter (fragment): intI1 (promoter lies within the coding sequence); class 1 integron promoter
   3497..3553    +  CDS            GmR (fragment): gentamycin acetyltransferase; aacC1; confers resistance to gentamycin
   3560..4351    +  CDS            SmR: aminoglycoside adenylyltransferase (Murphy, 1985); aadA; confers resistance to spectinomycin and streptomycin
   4444..5032    +  rep_origin     ori: high-copy-number ColE1/pMB1/pBR322/pUC origin of replication
