[The description below was written by a language model from this plasmid's Addgene catalogue record and pLannotate feature annotations shown in this document.]
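Description:
pDONR223_BRAF_p.H574N is a Gateway entry clone built on the Invitrogen pDONR223 backbone and carrying the human BRAF open reading frame (reference transcript NM_004333) with the missense substitution H574N. It belongs to the Target Accelerator Plasmid Collection, a set of wild-type and mutant cancer gene ORFs; the associated study concerns high-throughput phenotyping of somatic mutations found in lung cancer. The sequenced plasmid is about 5.1 kb. It replicates in E. coli from a high-copy ColE1/pUC-type origin and is selected with spectinomycin through the aadA (SmR) aminoglycoside adenylyltransferase gene. That gene sits downstream of a fragment of a class 1 integron Pc promoter and a remnant of a gentamicin resistance gene.

The roughly 2.3 kb BRAF coding sequence, encoding the serine/threonine kinase that phosphorylates MAP2K1 and activates the MAP kinase pathway, is flanked on both sides by attL recombination sites. The automated annotation labels both as attL3, which may simply reflect how the tool matched these closely related sites. They allow an LR Clonase reaction to move the ORF into any compatible destination vector. The insert has no promoter of its own, so the plasmid is a shuttle and archival clone, not an expression construct. A T7 promoter lies just outside the downstream att site and points back toward the insert. The rrnB T1 and T2 terminators upstream help insulate the cassette from read-through transcription, and short lacI and lacZα fragments are backbone remnants. The clone is "closed", meaning a stop codon immediately follows the ORF. It therefore suits native or N-terminally tagged expression after transfer, but not C-terminal fusions. Its typical use is generating expression constructs to compare the function of this BRAF variant with wild-type BRAF.
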