Addgene plasmid #82813: pDONR223_BRAF_p.H574N
Purpose: Gateway Donor vector containing BRAF , part of the Target Accelerator Plasmid Collection.
Depositing lab: Jesse Boehm & Matthew Meyerson & David Root. Depositing organization: Broad Institute. Publication: High-throughput Phenotyping of Lung Cancer Somatic Mutations. Berger AH, Brooks AN, Wu X, Shrestha Y, Chouinard C, Piccioni F, Bagul M, Kamburov A, Imielinski M, Hogstrom L, Zhu C, Yang X, Pantel S, Sakai R, Watson J, Kaplan N, Campbell JD, Singh S, Root DE, Narayan R, Natoli T, Lahr DL, Tirosh I, Tamayo P, Getz G, Wong B, Doench J, Subramanian A, Golub TR, Meyerson M, Boehm JS. Cancer Cell. 2016 Aug 8;30(2):214-28. doi: 10.1016/j.ccell.2016.06.022. Epub 2016 Jul 28. PubMed 27478040.
Backbone
  Vector backbone: pDONR223
  Backbone manufacturer: Invitrogen
  Vector type: Gateway Entry vector
Growth in bacteria
  Bacterial resistance: Spectinomycin, 50 μg/mL
  Growth temperature: 37°C
  Growth strain: DH5alpha
  Copy number: High Copy
Gene/Insert
  Gene/Insert name: BRAF (alt name: NM_004333)
  Species: H. sapiens (human)
  Mutation: H574N
  Entrez Gene: BRAF (a.k.a. B-RAF1, B-raf, BRAF-1, BRAF1, NS7, RAFB1)
  Promoter: None
  Cloning method: Gateway Cloning
  Sequencing primers: 5′ M13pUC-fwd; 3′ M13-Rev
Terms and licenses: Academic/Nonprofit Terms; Industry Terms: Not Available to Industry
Depositor comments: CLOSED (stop codon immediately follows insert)
How to cite: pDONR223_BRAF_p.H574N was a gift from Jesse Boehm & Matthew Meyerson & David Root (Addgene plasmid # 82813 ; http://n2t.net/addgene:82813 ; RRID:Addgene_82813)
