>Addgene plasmid #82813 | pDONR223_BRAF_p.H574N | depositor partial sequence | sequence record 157539 | Insert sequence
ATGGCGGCGCTGAGCGGTGGCGGTGGTGGCGGCGCGGAGCCGGGCCAGGCTCTGTTCAACGGGGACATGG
AGCCCGAGGCCGGCGCCGGCGCCGGCGCCGCGGCCTCTTCGGCTGCGGACCCTGCCATTCCGGAGGAGGT
GTGGAATATCAAACAAATGATTAAGTTGACACAGGAACATATAGAGGCCCTATTGGACAAATTTGGTGGG
GAGCATAATCCACCATCAATATATCTGGAGGCCTATGAAGAATACACCAGCAAGCTAGATGCACTCCAAC
AAAGAGAACAACAGTTATTGGAATCTCTGGGGAACGGAACTGATTTTTCTGTTTCTAGCTCTGCATCAAT
GGATACCGTTACATCTTCTTCCTCTTCTAGCCTTTCAGTGCTACCTTCATCTCTTTCAGTTTTTCAAAAT
CCCACAGATGTGGCACGGAGCAACCCCAAGTCACCACAAAAACCTATCGTTAGAGTCTTCCTGCCCAACA
AACAGAGGACAGTGGTACCTGCAAGGTGTGGAGTTACAGTCCGAGACAGTCTAAAGAAAGCACTGATGAT
GAGAGGTCTAATCCCAGAGTGCTGTGCTGTTTACAGAATTCAGGATGGAGAGAAGAAACCAATTGGTTGG
GACACTGATATTTCCTGGCTTACTGGAGAAGAATTGCATGTGGAAGTGTTGGAGAATGTTCCACTTACAA
CACACAACTTTGTACGAAAAACGTTTTTCACCTTAGCATTTTGTGACTTTTGTCGAAAGCTGCTTTTCCA
GGGTTTCCGCTGTCAAACATGTGGTTATAAATTTCACCAGCGTTGTAGTACAGAAGTTCCACTGATGTGT
GTTAATTATGACCAACTTGATTTGCTGTTTGTCTCCAAGTTCTTTGAACACCACCCAATACCACAGGAAG
AGGCGTCCTTAGCAGAGACTGCCCTAACATCTGGATCATCCCCTTCCGCACCCGCCTCGGACTCTATTGG
GCCCCAAATTCTCACCAGTCCGTCTCCTTCAAAATCCATTCCAATTCCACAGCCCTTCCGACCAGCAGAT
GAAGATCATCGAAATCAATTTGGGCAACGAGACCGATCCTCATCAGCTCCCAATGTGCATATAAACACAA
TAGAACCTGTCAATATTGATGACTTGATTAGAGACCAAGGATTTCGTGGTGATGGAGGATCAACCACAGG
TTTGTCTGCTACCCCCCCTGCCTCATTACCTGGCTCACTAACTAACGTGAAAGCCTTACAGAAATCTCCA
GGACCTCAGCGAGAAAGGAAGTCATCTTCATCCTCAGAAGACAGGAATCGAATGAAAACACTTGGTAGAC
GGGACTCGAGTGATGATTGGGAGATTCCTGATGGGCAGATTACAGTGGGACAAAGAATTGGATCTGGATC
ATTTGGAACAGTCTACAAGGGAAAGTGGCATGGTGATGTGGCAGTGAAAATGTTGAATGTGACAGCACCT
ACACCTCAGCAGTTACAAGCCTTCAAAAATGAAGTAGGAGTACTCAGGAAAACACGACATGTGAATATCC
TACTCTTCATGGGCTATTCCACAAAGCCACAACTGGCTATTGTTACCCAGTGGTGTGAGGGCTCCAGCTT
GTATCACCATCTCCATATCATTGAGACCAAATTTGAGATGATCAAACTTATAGATATTGCACGACAGACT
GCACAGGGCATGGATTACTTACACGCCAAGTCAATCATCAACAGAGACCTCAAGAGTAATAATATATTTC
TTCATGAAGACCTCACAGTAAAAATAGGTGATTTTGGTCTAGCTACAGTGAAATCTCGATGGAGTGGGTC
CCATCAGTTTGAACAGTTGTCTGGATCCATTTTGTGGATGGCACCAGAAGTCATCAGAATGCAAGATAAA
AATCCATACAGCTTTCAGTCAGATGTATATGCATTTGGAATTGTTCTGTATGAATTGATGACTGGACAGT
TACCTTATTCAAACATCAACAACAGGGACCAGATAATTTTTATGGTGGGACGAGGATACCTGTCTCCAGA
TCTCAGTAAGGTACGGAGTAACTGTCCAAAAGCCATGAAGAGATTAATGGCAGAGTGCCTCAAAAAGAAA
AGAGATGAGAGACCACTCTTTCCCCAAATTCTCGCCTCTATTGAGCTGCTGGCCCGCTCATTGCCAAAAA
TTCACCGCAGTGCATCAGAACCCTCCTTGAATCGGGCTGGTTTCCAAACAGAGGATTTTAGTCTATATGC
TTGTGCTTCTCCAAAAACACCCATCCAGGCAGGGGGATATGGTGCGTTTCCTGTCCACTGA
